Addgene plasmid #190625: pBAD-mWatermelon
Purpose: Bacterial expression of mWatermelon GFP
Depositing lab: Robert Campbell. Depositing organization: University of Alberta. Publication: Biosensor Optimization Using a Forster Resonance Energy Transfer Pair Based on mScarlet Red Fluorescent Protein and an mScarlet-Derived Green Fluorescent Protein. Gohil K, Wu SY, Takahashi-Yamashiro K, Shen Y, Campbell RE. ACS Sens. 2023 Feb 24;8(2):587-597. doi: 10.1021/acssensors.2c01730. Epub 2023 Jan 24. PubMed 36693235.
Backbone
  Vector backbone: pBAD
  Vector type: Bacterial Expression
Growth in bacteria
  Bacterial resistance: Ampicillin, 100 μg/mL
  Growth temperature: 37°C
  Growth strain: DH5alpha
  Copy number: High Copy
Gene/Insert
  Gene/Insert name: mWatermelon (alt name: gScarlet)
  Species: Synthetic
Terms and licenses: Academic/Nonprofit Terms; Industry Terms: Not Available to Industry
Depositor comments: Please visit https://doi.org/10.1101/2022.06.20.496847 for bioRxiv preprint
How to cite: pBAD-mWatermelon was a gift from Robert Campbell (Addgene plasmid # 190625 ; http://n2t.net/addgene:190625 ; RRID:Addgene_190625)
