[The description below was written by a language model from this plasmid's Addgene catalogue record and pLannotate feature annotations shown in this document.]
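Description:
pBAD-mWatermelon is a 4,763 bp bacterial expression plasmid built on the pBAD backbone for arabinose-inducible production of the green fluorescent protein mWatermelon (also called gScarlet) in E. coli. It replicates from a ColE1/pMB1-type origin, listed as high copy, and is selected with ampicillin through a β-lactamase gene driven by its own bla promoter. Remnants of the pBR322 lineage are also annotated, namely the bom mobility region and a short fragment of rop.

Expression is controlled by the araBAD promoter together with the divergently transcribed araC gene. AraC represses the promoter in the absence of L-arabinose and activates it when the sugar is present, giving tight, titratable induction. The coding region begins with an N-terminal leader typical of pBAD/His-style vectors. It opens with a short stretch matched to a fragment of a composite tag that includes 6xHis, most likely the histidine tag used for affinity purification. The T7 gene 10 leader, which aids translation, and the Xpress epitope with its enterokinase cleavage site come next. The fluorescent protein follows. The automated annotation labels this open reading frame as mScarlet-I, which reflects sequence similarity rather than identity, since mWatermelon is a synthetic green variant derived from the mScarlet red fluorescent protein. Transcription ends at the rrnB T1 and T2 terminators, preceded by the 5S rRNA segment usually carried with them.

The plasmid is intended for expressing, and probably purifying, mWatermelon in bacteria. The associated work describes the protein as a partner for mScarlet in a FRET pair used to optimize biosensors.
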