Features (pLannotate 1.2.2; 14 found; start..end, strand, type, name):
    121..999     -  CDS            araC: L-arabinose regulatory protein; araC
   1026..1310    +  promoter       araBAD promoter: araBAD; promoter of the L-arabinose operon of E. coli; the araC regulatory gene is transcribed in the opposite direction (Guzman et al., 1995)
   1356..1376    +  CDS            capTEV™ (fragment): composite tag for in vivo biotinylation, TEV protease cleavage, and 6xHis tagging
   1377..1409    +  CDS            T7 tag (gene 10 leader): leader peptide from bacteriophage T7 gene 10 promotes efficient translation in E. coli
   1413..1436    +  CDS            Xpress™ tag: Xpress™ epitope tag, including an enterokinase recognition and cleavage site
   1452..2147    +  CDS            mScarlet-I: bright monomeric red fluorescent protein evolved from a synthetic template (Bindels et al., 2016) matures faster than mScarlet
   2240..2355    +  ncRNA          5S rRNA: Accession: RF00001 - 5S ribosomal RNA
   2359..2445    +  terminator     rrnB T1 terminator: Escherichia coli rrnB; transcription terminator T1 from the E. coli rrnB gene
   2537..2564    +  terminator     rrnB T2 terminator: transcription terminator T2 from the E. coli rrnB gene
   2583..2674    +  promoter       AmpR promoter: bla
   2675..3535    +  CDS            AmpR: β-lactamase; bla; confers resistance to ampicillin, carbenicillin, and related antibiotics
   3706..4294    +  rep_origin     ori: high-copy-number ColE1/pMB1/pBR322/pUC origin of replication
   4480..4620    -  misc_feature   bom: basis of mobility region from pBR322
   4722..4762    -  CDS            rop (fragment): Rop protein, which maintains plasmids at low copy number; rop
>Addgene plasmid #190625 | pBAD-mWatermelon | addgene full sequence | sequence record 372015 | Addgene NGS Result
GATCAATTCGCGCGCGAAGGCGAAGCGGCATGCATAATGTGCCTGTCAAATGGACGAAGCAGGGATTCTG
CAAACCCTATGCTACTCCGTCAAGCCGTCAATTGTCTGATTCGTTACCAATTATGACAACTTGACGGCTA
CATCATTCACTTTTTCTTCACAACCGGCACGGAACTCGCTCGGGCTGGCCCCGGTGCATTTTTTAAATAC
CCGCGAGAAATAGAGTTGATCGTCAAAACCAACATTGCGACCGACGGTGGCGATAGGCATCCGGGTGGTG
CTCAAAAGCAGCTTCGCCTGGCTGATACGTTGGTCCTCGCGCCAGCTTAAGACGCTAATCCCTAACTGCT
GGCGGAAAAGATGTGACAGACGCGACGGCGACAAGCAAACATGCTGTGCGACGCTGGCGATATCAAAATT
GCTGTCTGCCAGGTGATCGCTGATGTACTGACAAGCCTCGCGTACCCGATTATCCATCGGTGGATGGAGC
GACTCGTTAATCGCTTCCATGCGCCGCAGTAACAATTGCTCAAGCAGATTTATCGCCAGCAGCTCCGAAT
AGCGCCCTTCCCCTTGCCCGGCGTTAATGATTTGCCCAAACAGGTCGCTGAAATGCGGCTGGTGCGCTTC
ATCCGGGCGAAAGAACCCCGTATTGGCAAATATTGACGGCCAGTTAAGCCATTCATGCCAGTAGGCGCGC
GGACGAAAGTAAACCCACTGGTGATACCATTCGCGAGCCTCCGGATGACGACCGTAGTGATGAATCTCTC
CTGGCGGGAACAGCAAAATATCACCCGGTCGGCAAACAAATTCTCGTCCCTGATTTTTCACCACCCCCTG
ACCGCGAATGGTGAGATTGAGAATATAACCTTTCATTCCCAGCGGTCGGTCGATAAAAAAATCGAGATAA
CCGTTGGCCTCAATCGGCGTTAAACCCGCCACCAGATGGGCATTAAACGAGTATCCCGGCAGCAGGGGAT
CATTTTGCGCTTCAGCCATACTTTTCATACTCCCGCCATTCAGAGAAGAAACCAATTGTCCATATTGCAT
CAGACATTGCCGTCACTGCGTCTTTTACTGGCTCTTCTCGCTAACCAAACCGGTAACCCCGCTTATTAAA
AGCATTCTGTAACAAAGCGGGACCAAAGCCATGACAAAAACGCGTAACAAAAGTGTCTATAATCACGGCA
GAAAAGTCCACATTGATTATTTGCACGGCGTCACACTTTGCTATGCCATAGCATTTTTATCCATAAGATT
AGCGGATCCTACCTGACGCTTTTTATCGCAACTCTCTACTGTTTCTCCATACCCGTTTTTTGGGCTAACA
GGAGGAATTAACCATGGGGGGTTCTCATCATCATCATCATCATGGTATGGCTAGCATGACTGGTGGACAG
CAAATGGGTCGGGATCTGTACGACGATGACGATAAGGATCCGAGCTCGAGAATGGTAAGCAAGGGCGAGG
CATTGATCAAGGAGTACATGCGGTTCAAGGTGCACATGGAGGGCTCCATGGACGGCCACGAGTTCGAGAT
CGAGGGCGAGGGCGAGGGCCGCCCCTACGAGGGCACCCATACCGCCAAGCTGAAGGTGACCAAGGGTGGC
CCCCTGCCCTTCTCCTGGGACATCCTGTCCCCTCAGTTCGGGTACGGCTCCAGGGCCTTCATCAAGCACC
CCGCCGACATCCCCGACTACTATAAGCAGTCCTTCCCCGAGGGCTTCAAGTGGGAGCGCGTGATGAACTT
CGAGGACGGCGGCGCCGTGACCGTGACCCAGGACACCTCCCTGGAGGACGGCACCCTGATCCACAAGGTG
AAGCTCCGCGGCACCAACTTCCCTCCTGACGGCCCCGTAATGCAGAGGAAGACAATGGGCTGGGAAGCGT
CCACCGAGCGGTTGTACCCCGAGGACGGCGTGCTGAAGGGCGACATTAAGATGGCCCTGCGCCTGAAGGA
CGGCGGCCGCTACCTGGCGGACTGCAAGACCACCTACAAGGCCAAGAAGCCCGTGCAGATGCCCGGCGCC
TACAACGTCGACCGCAAGTTGGACATCACCTCCCACAACGAGGACTACACCGTGGTGGAACAGTACGAAC
GCTCAGAGGGCCGCCACTCCACCGGCGGCATGGACGAGCTGTACAAGTAAAAGCTTGGCTGTTTTGGCGG
ATGAGAGAAGATTTTCAGCCTGATACAGATTAAATCAGAACGCAGAAGCGGTCTGATAAAACAGAATTTG
CCTGGCGGCAGTAGCGCGGTGGTCCCACCTGACCCCATGCCGAACTCAGAAGTGAAACGCCGTAGCGCCG
ATGGTAGTGTGGGGTCTCCCCATGCGAGAGTAGGGAACTGCCAGGCATCAAATAAAACGAAAGGCTCAGT
CGAAAGACTGGGCCTTTCGTTTTATCTGTTGTTTGTCGGTGAACGCTCTCCTGAGTAGGACAAATCCGCC
GGGAGCGGATTTGAACGTTGCGAAGCAACGGCCCGGAGGGTGGCGGGCAGGACGCCCGCCATAAACTGCC
AGGCATCAAATTAAGCAGAAGGCCATCCTGACGGATGGCCTTTTTGCGTTTCTACAAACTCTTTTGTTTA
TTTTTCTAAATACATTCAAATATGTATCCGCTCATGAGACAATAACCCTGATAAATGCTTCAATAATATT
GAAAAAGGAAGAGTATGAGTATTCAACATTTCCGTGTCGCCCTTATTCCCTTTTTTGCGGCATTTTGCCT
TCCTGTTTTTGCTCACCCAGAAACGCTGGTGAAAGTAAAAGATGCTGAAGATCAGTTGGGTGCACGAGTG
GGTTACATCGAACTGGATCTCAACAGCGGTAAGATCCTTGAGAGTTTTCGCCCCGAAGAACGTTTTCCAA
TGATGAGCACTTTTAAAGTTCTGCTATGTGGCGCGGTATTATCCCGTGTTGACGCCGGGCAAGAGCAACT
CGGTCGCCGCATACACTATTCTCAGAATGACTTGGTTGAGTACTCACCAGTCACAGAAAAGCATCTTACG
GATGGCATGACAGTAAGAGAATTATGCAGTGCTGCCATAACCATGAGTGATAACACTGCGGCCAACTTAC
TTCTGACAACGATCGGAGGACCGAAGGAGCTAACCGCTTTTTTGCACAACATGGGGGATCATGTAACTCG
CCTTGATCGTTGGGAACCGGAGCTGAATGAAGCCATACCAAACGACGAGCGTGACACCACGATGCCTGTA
GCAATGGCAACAACGTTGCGCAAACTATTAACTGGCGAACTACTTACTCTAGCTTCCCGGCAACAATTAA
TAGACTGGATGGAGGCGGATAAAGTTGCAGGACCACTTCTGCGCTCGGCCCTTCCGGCTGGCTGGTTTAT
TGCTGATAAATCTGGAGCCGGTGAGCGTGGGTCTCGCGGTATCATTGCAGCACTGGGGCCAGATGGTAAG
CCCTCCCGTATCGTAGTTATCTACACGACGGGGAGTCAGGCAACTATGGATGAACGAAATAGACAGATCG
CTGAGATAGGTGCCTCACTGATTAAGCATTGGTAACTGTCAGACCAAGTTTACTCATATATACTTTAGAT
TGATTTAAAACTTCATTTTTAATTTAAAAGGATCTAGGTGAAGATCCTTTTTGATAATCTCATGACCAAA
ATCCCTTAACGTGAGTTTTCGTTCCACTGAGCGTCAGACCCCGTAGAAAAGATCAAAGGATCTTCTTGAG
ATCCTTTTTTTCTGCGCGTAATCTGCTGCTTGCAAACAAAACAACCACCGCTACCAGCGGTGGTTTGTTT
GCCGGATCAAGAGCTACCAACTCTTTTTCCGAAGGTAACTGGCTTCAGCAGAGCGCAGATACCAAATACT
GTCCTTCTAGTGTAGCCGTAGTTAGGCCACCACTTCAAGAACTCTGTAGCACCGCCTACATACCTCGCTC
TGCTAATCCTGTTACCAGTGGCTGCTGCCAGTGGCGATAAGTCGTGTCTTACCGGGTTGGACTCAAGACG
ATAGTTACCGGATAAGGCGCAGCGGTCGGGCTGAACGGGGGGTTCGTGCACACAGCCCAGCTTGGAGCGA
ACGACCTACACCGAACTGAGATACCTACAGCGTGAGCTATGAGAAAGCGCCACGCTTCCCGAAGGGAGAA
AGGCGGACAGGTATCCGGTAAGCGGCAGGGTCGGAACAGGAGAGCGCACGAGGGAGCTTCCAGGGGGAAA
CGCCTGGTATCTTTATAGTCCTGTCGGGTTTCGCCACCTCTGACTTGAGCGTCGATTTTTGTGATGCTCG
TCAGGGGGGCGGAGCCTATGGAAAAACGCCAGCAACGCGGCCTTTTTACGGTTCCTGGCCTTTTGCTGGC
CTTTTGCTCACATGTTCTTTCCTGCGTTATCCCCTGATTCTGTGGATAACCGTATTACCGCCTTTGAGTG
AGCTGATACCGCTCGCCGCAGCCGAACGACCGAGCGCAGCGAGTCAGTGAGCGAGGAAGCGGAAGAGCGC
CTGATGCGGTATTTTCTCCTTACGCATCTGTGCGGTATTTCACACCGCATATGGTGCACTCTCAGTACAA
TCTGCTCTGATGCCGCATAGTTAAGCCAGTATACACTCCGCTATCGCTACGTGACTGGGTCATGGCTGCG
CCCCGACACCCGCCAACACCCGCTGACGCGCCCTGACGGGCTTGTCTGCTCCCGGCATCCGCTTACAGAC
AAGCTGTGACCGTCTCCGGGAGCTGCATGTGTCAGAGGTTTTCACCGTCATCACCGAAACGCGCGAGGCA
GCA
