>Addgene plasmid #190625 | pBAD-mWatermelon | depositor partial sequence | sequence record 369071 | pBAD-mWatermelon sequence 696 bps
ATGGTAAGCAAGGGCGAGGCATTGATCAAGGAGTACATGCGGTTCAAGGTGCACATGGAGGGCTCCATGG
ACGGCCACGAGTTCGAGATCGAGGGCGAGGGCGAGGGCCGCCCNTACGAGGGCACCCATACCGCCAAGCT
GAAGGTGACCAAGGGTGGCCCCCTGCCCTTCTCCTGGGACATCCTGTCCCCTCAGTTCGGGTACGGCTCC
AGGGCCTTCATCAAGCACCCCGCCGACATCCCCGACTACTATAAGCAGTCCTTCCCCGAGGGCTTCAAGT
GGGAGCGCGTGATGAACTTCGAGGACGGCGGCGCCGTGACCGTGACCCAGGACACCTCCCTGGAGGACGG
CACCCTGATCCACAAGGTGAAGCTCCGCGGCACCAACTTCCCTCCTGACGGCCCCGTAATGCAGAGGAAG
ACAATGGGCTGGGAAGCGTCCACCGAGCGGTTGTACCCCGAGGACGGCGTGCTGAAGGGCGACATTAAGA
TGGCCCTGCGCCTGAAGGACGGCGGCCGCTACCTGGCGGACTGCAAGACCACCTACAAGGCCAAGAAGCC
CGTGCAGATGCCCGGCGCCTACAACGTCGACCGCAAGTTGGACATCACCTCCCACAACGAGGACTACACC
GTGGTGGAACAGTACGAACGCTCAGAGGGCCGCCACTCCACCGGCGGCATGGACGAGCTGTACAAG
